>Addgene plasmid #170325 | P-rTetO-mCherry-T2A-RPL22-1xV5 | addgene full sequence | sequence record 333016 | Addgene NGS Result
CTCCCTATCAGTGATAGAGAAAAGTGAAAGTCGAGTTTACCACTCCCTATCAGTGATAGAGAAAAGTGAA
AGTCGAGTTTACCACTCCCTATCAGTGATAGAGAAAAGTGAAAGTCGAGTTTACCACTCCCTATCAGTGA
TAGAGAAAAGTGAAAGTCGAGTTTACCACTCCCTATCAGTGATAGAGAAAAGTGAAAGTCGAGTTTACCA
CTCCCTATCAGTGATAGAGAAAAGTGAAAGTCGAGTTTACCACTCCCTATCAGTGATAGAGAAAAGTGAA
AGTCGAGCTCGGTACCCGGGTCGAGGTAGGCGTGTACGGTGGGAGGCCTATATAAGCAGAGCTCGTTTAG
TGAACCGTCAGATCGCCTGGAGACGCCATCCACGCTGTTTTGACCTCCATAGAAGACACCGGGACCGATC
CAGCCTCCGCGGCCCCGAATTCGCCACCATGGTGAGCAAGGGCGAGGAGGATAACATGGCCATCATCAAG
GAGTTCATGCGCTTCAAGGTGCACATGGAGGGCTCCGTGAACGGCCACGAGTTCGAGATCGAGGGCGAGG
GCGAGGGCCGCCCCTACGAGGGCACCCAGACCGCCAAGCTGAAGGTGACCAAGGGTGGCCCCCTGCCCTT
CGCCTGGGACATCCTGTCCCCTCAGTTCATGTACGGCTCCAAGGCCTACGTGAAGCACCCCGCCGACATC
CCCGACTACTTGAAGCTGTCCTTCCCCGAGGGCTTCAAGTGGGAGCGCGTGATGAACTTCGAGGACGGCG
GCGTGGTGACCGTGACCCAGGACTCCTCCCTGCAGGACGGCGAGTTCATCTACAAGGTGAAGCTGCGCGG
CACCAACTTCCCCTCCGACGGCCCCGTAATGCAGAAGAAGACCATGGGCTGGGAGGCCTCCTCCGAGCGG
ATGTACCCCGAGGACGGCGCCCTGAAGGGCGAGATCAAGCAGAGGCTGAAGCTGAAGGACGGCGGCCACT
ACGACGCTGAGGTCAAGACCACCTACAAGGCCAAGAAGCCCGTGCAGCTGCCCGGCGCCTACAACGTCAA
CATCAAGTTGGACATCACCTCCCACAACGAGGACTACACCATCGTGGAACAGTACGAACGCGCCGAGGGC
CGCCACTCCACCGGCGGCATGGACGAGCTGTACAAGGGTTCAGGGGAGGGAAGAGGTTCCCTGCTCACAT
GCGGAGACGTAGAAGAGAATCCCGGACCC
[384 nt withheld, positions 1220-1603]
GGAGGTGGATCAGGAGGTAAGCCTATCCCTAACCCTCTCCTCGGTCTCGATTCTACGTAAGCTAGCTAAT
TCGATATCAAGCTTATCGATAATCAACCTCTGGATTACAAAATTTGTGAAAGATTGACTGGTATTCTTAA
CTATGTTGCTCCTTTTACGCTATGTGGATACGCTGCTTTAATGCCTTTGTATCATGCTATTGCTTCCCGT
ATGGCTTTCATTTTCTCCTCCTTGTATAAATCCTGGTTGCTGTCTCTTTATGAGGAGTTGTGGCCCGTTG
TCAGGCAACGTGGCGTGGTGTGCACTGTGTTTGCTGACGCAACCCCCACTGGTTGGGGCATTGCCACCAC
CTGTCAGCTCCTTTCCGGGACTTTCGCTTTCCCCCTCCCTATTGCCACGGCGGAACTCATCGCCGCCTGC
CTTGCCCGCTGCTGGACAGGGGCTCGGCTGTTGGGCACTGACAATTCCGTGGTGTTGTCGGGGAAATCAT
CGTCCTTTCCTTGGCTGCTCGCCTGTGTTGCCACCTGGATTCTGCGCGGGACGTCCTTCTGCTACGTCCC
TTCGGCCCTCAATCCAGCGGACCTTCCTTCCCGCGGCCTGCTGCCGGCTCTGCGGCCTCTTCCGCGTCTT
CGCCTTCGCCCTCAGACGAGTCGGATCTCCCTTTGGGCCGCCTCCCCGCATCGATACCGTCGACCTCGAG
ACCTAGAAAAACATGGAGCAATCACAAGTAGCAATACAGCAGCTACCAATGCTGATTGTGCCTGGCTAGA
AGCACAAGAGGAGGAGGAGGTGGGTTTTCCAGTCACACCTCAGGTACCTTTAAGACCAATGACTTACAAG
GCAGCTGTAGATCTTAGCCACTTTTTAAAAGAAAAGGGGGGACTGGAAGGGCTAATTCACTCCCAACGAA
GACAAGATATCCTTGATCTGTGGATCTACCACACACAAGGCTACTTCCCTGATTGGCAGAACTACACACC
AGGGCCAGGGATCAGATATCCACTGACCTTTGGATGGTGCTACAAGCTAGTACCAGTTGAGCAAGAGAAG
GTAGAAGAAGCCAATGAAGGAGAGAACACCCGCTTGTTACACCCTGTGAGCCTGCATGGGATGGATGACC
CGGAGAGAGAAGTATTAGAGTGGAGGTTTGACAGCCGCCTAGCATTTCATCACATGGCCCGAGAGCTGCA
TCCGGACTGTACTGGGTCTCTCTGGTTAGACCAGATCTGAGCCTGGGAGCTCTCTGGCTAACTAGGGAAC
CCACTGCTTAAGCCTCAATAAAGCTTGCCTTGAGTGCTTCAAGTAGTGTGTGCCCGTCTGTTGTGTGACT
CTGGTAACTAGAGATCCCTCAGACCCTTTTAGTCAGTGTGGAAAATCTCTAGCAGGGCCCGTTTAAACCC
GCTGATCAGCCTCGACTGTGCCTTCTAGTTGCCAGCCATCTGTTGTTTGCCCCTCCCCCGTGCCTTCCTT
GACCCTGGAAGGTGCCACTCCCACTGTCCTTTCCTAATAAAATGAGGAAATTGCATCGCATTGTCTGAGT
AGGTGTCATTCTATTCTGGGGGGTGGGGTGGGGCAGGACAGCAAGGGGGAGGATTGGGAAGACAATAGCA
GGCATGCTGGGGATGCGGTGGGCTCTATGGCTTCTGAGGCGGAAAGAACCAGCTGGGGCTCTAGGGGGTA
TCCCC
[124 nt withheld, positions 3289-3412]
C
[91 nt withheld, positions 3414-3504]
A
[49 nt withheld, positions 3506-3554]
CCTTTGACGTTGGAGTCCACGTTCTTT
[37 nt withheld, positions 3582-3618]
ACCCTATCTCGGTCTATTCTTTTGATTTATAAGGGATTTTGCCGATTTCGGCCTATTGGTTAAAAAATGA
GCTGATTTAACAAAAATTTAACGCGAATTAATTCTGTGGAATGTGTGTCAGTTAGGGTGTGGAAAGTCCC
CAGGCTCCCCAGCAGGCAGAAGTATGCAAAGCATGCATCTCAATTAGTCAGCAACCAGGTGTGGAAAGTC
CCCAGGCTCCCCAGCAGGCAGAAGTATGCAAAGCATGCATCTCAATTAGTCAGCAACCATAGTCCCGCCC
CTAACTCCGCCCATCCCGCCCCTAACTCCGCCCAGTTCCGCCCATTCTCCGCCCCATGGCTGACTAATTT
TTTTTATTTATGCAGAGGCCGAGGCCGCCTCTGCCTCTGAGCTATTCCAGAAGTAGTGAGGAGGCTTTTT
TGGAGGCCTAGGCTTTTGCAAAAAGCTCCCGGGAGCTTGTATATCCATTTTCGGATCTGATCAGCACGTG
TTGACAATTAATCATCGGCATAGTATATCGGCATAGTATAATACGACAAGGTGAGGAACTAAACCATGGC
CAAGTTGACCAGTGCCGTTCCGGTGCTCACCGCGCGCGACGTCGCCGGAGCGGTCGAGTTCTGGACCGAC
CGGCTCGGGTTCTCCCGGGACTTCGTGGAGGACGACTTCGCCGGTGTGGTCCGGGACGACGTGACCCTGT
TCATCAGCGCGGTCCAGGACCAGGTGGTGCCGGACAACACCCTGGCCTGGGTGTGGGTGCGCGGCCTGGA
CGAGCTGTACGCCGAGTGGTCGGAGGTCGTGTCCACGAACTTCCGGGACGCCTCCGGGCCGGCCATGACC
GAGATCGGCGAGCAGCCGTGGGGGCGGGAGTTCGCCCTGCGCGACCCGGCCGGCAACTGCGTGCACTTCG
TGGCCGAGGAGCAGGACTGACACGTGCTACGAGATTTCGATTCCACCGCCGCCTTCTATGAAAGGTTGGG
CTTCGGAATCGTTTTCCGGGACGCCGGCTGGATGATCCTCCAGCGCGGGGATCTCATGCTGGAGTTCTTC
GCCCACCCCAACTTGTTTATTGCAGCTTATAATGGTTACAAATAAAGCAATAGCATCACAAATTTCACAA
ATAAAGCATTTTTTTCACTGCATTCTAGTTGTGGTTTGTCCAAACTCATCAATGTATCTTATCATGTCTG
TATACCGTCGACCTCTAGCTAGAGCTTGGCGTAATCATGGTCATAGCTGTTTCCTGTGTGAAATTGTTAT
CCGCTCACAATTCCACACAACATACGAGCCGGAAGCATAAAGTGTAAAGCCTGGGGTGCCTAATGAGTGA
GCTAACTCACATTAATTGCGTTGCGCTCACTGCCCGCTTTCCAGTCGGGAAACCTGTCGTGCCAGCTGCA
TTAATGAATCGGCCAACGCGCGGGGAGAGGCGGTTTGCGTATTGGGCGCTCTTCCGCTTCCTCGCTCACT
GACTCGCTGCGCTCGGTCGTTCGGCTGCGGCGAGCGGTATCAGCTCACTCAAAGGCGGTAATACGGTTAT
CCACAGAATCAGGGGATAACGCAGGAAAGAACATGTGAGCAAAAGGCCAGCAAAAGGCCAGGAACCGTAA
AAAGGCCGCGTTGCTGGCGTTTTTCCATAGGCTCCGCCCCCCTGACGAGCATCACAAAAATCGACGCTCA
AGTCAGAGGTGGCGAAACCCGACAGGACTATAAAGATACCAGGCGTTTCCCCCTGGAAGCTCCCTCGTGC
GCTCTCCTGTTCCGACCCTGCCGCTTACCGGATACCTGTCCGCCTTTCTCCCTTCGGGAAGCGTGGCGCT
TTCTCATAGCTCACGCTGTAGGTATCTCAGTTCGGTGTAGGTCGTTCGCTCCAAGCTGGGCTGTGTGCAC
GAACCCCCCGTTCAGCCCGACCGCTGCGCCTTATCCGGTAACTATCGTCTTGAGTCCAACCCGGTAAGAC
ACGACTTATCGCCACTGGCAGCAGCCACTGGTAACAGGATTAGCAGAGCGAGGTATGTAGGCGGTGCTAC
AGAGTTCTTGAAGTGGTGGCCTAACTACGGCTACACTAGAAGAACAGTATTTGGTATCTGCGCTCTGCTG
AAGCCAGTTACCTTCGGAAAAAGAGTTGGTAGCTCTTGATCCGGCAAACAAACCACCGCTGGTAGCGGTG
GTTTTTTTGTTTGCAAGCAGCAGATTACGCGCAGAAAAAAAGGATCTCAAGAAGATCCTTTGATCTTTTC
TACGGGGTCTGACGCTCAGTGGAACGAAAACTCACGTTAAGGGATTTTGGTCATGAGATTATCAAAAAGG
ATCTTCACCTAGATCCTTTTAAATTAAAAATGAAGTTTTAAATCAATCTAAAGTATATATGAGTAAACTT
GGTCTGACAGTTACCAATGCTTAATCAGTGAGGCACCTATCTCAGCGATCTGTCTATTTCGTTCATCCAT
AGTTGCCTGACTCCCCGTCGTGTAGATAACTACGATACGGGAGGGCTTACCATCTGGCCCCAGTGCTGCA
ATGATACCGCGAGACCCACGCTCACCGGCTCCAGATTTATCAGCAATAAACCAGCCAGCCGGAAGGGCCG
AGCGCAGAAGTGGTCCTGCAACTTTATCCGCCTCCATCCAGTCTATTAATTGTTGCCGGGAAGCTAGAGT
AAGTAGTTCGCCAGTTAATAGTTTGCGCAACGTTGTTGCCATTGCTACAGGCATCGTGGTGTCACGCTCG
TCGTTTGGTATGGCTTCATTCAGCTCCGGTTCCCAACGATCAAGGCGAGTTACATGATCCCCCATGTTGT
GCAAAAAAGCGGTTAGCTCCTTCGGTCCTCCGATCGTTGTCAGAAGTAAGTTGGCCGCAGTGTTATCACT
CATGGTTATGGCAGCACTGCATAATTCTCTTACTGTCATGCCATCCGTAAGATGCTTTTCTGTGACTGGT
GAGTACTCAACCAAGTCATTCTGAGAATAGTGTATGCGGCGACCGAGTTGCTCTTGCCCGGCGTCAATAC
GGGATAATACCGCGCCACATAGCAGAACTTTAAAAGTGCTCATCATTGGAAAACGTTCTTCGGGGCGAAA
ACTCTCAAGGATCTTACCGCTGTTGAGATCCAGTTCGATGTAACCCACTCGTGCACCCAACTGATCTTCA
GCATCTTTTACTTTCACCAGCGTTTCTGGGTGAGCAAAAACAGGAAGGCAAAATGCCGCAAAAAAGGGAA
TAAGGGCGACACGGAAATGTTGAATACTCATACTCTTCCTTTTTCAATATTATTGAAGCATTTATCAGGG
TTATTGTCTCATGAGCGGATACATATTTGAATGTATTTAGAAAAATAAACAAATAGGGGTTCCGCGCACA
TTTCCCCGAAAAGTGCCACCTGACGTCGACGGATCGGGAGATCTCCCGATCCCCTATGGTGCACTCTCAG
TACAATCTGCTCTGATGCCGCATAGTTAAGCCAGTATCTGCTCCCTGCTTGTGTGTTGGAGGTCGCTGAG
TAGTGCGCGAGCAAAATTTAAGCTACAACAAGGCAAGGCTTGACCGACAATTGCATGAAGAATCTGCTTA
GGGTTAGGCGTTTTGCGCTGCTTCGCGATGTACGGGCCAGATATACGCGTTGACATTGATTATTGACTAG
TTATTAATAGTAATCAATTACGGGGTCATTAGTTCATAGCCCATATATGGAGTTCCGCGTTACATAACTT
ACGGTAAATGGCCCGCCTGGCTGACCGCCCAACGACCCCCGCCCATTGACGTCAATAATGACGTATGTTC
CCATAGTAACGCCAATAGGGACTTTCCATTGACGTCAATGGGTGGAGTATTTACGGTAAACTGCCCACTT
GGCAGTACATCAAGTGTATCATATGCCAAGTACGCCCCCTATTGACGTCAATGACGGTAAATGGCCCGCC
TGGCATTATGCCCAGTACATGACCTTATGGGACTTTCCTACTTGGCAGTACATCTACGTATTAGTCATCG
CTATTACCATGGTGATGCGGTTTTGGCAGTACATCAATGGGCGTGGATAGCGGTTTGACTCACGGGGATT
TCCAAGTCTCCACCCCATTGACGTCAATGGGAGTTTGTTTTGGCACCAAAATCAACGGGACTTTCCAAAA
TGTCGTAACAACTCCGCCCCATTGACGCAAATGGGCGGTAGGCGTGTACGGTGGGAGGTCTATATAAGCA
GCGCGTTTTGCCTGTACTGGGTCTCTCTGGTTAGACCAGATCTGAGCCTGGGAGCTCTCTGGCTAACTAG
GGAACCCACTGCTTAAGCCTCAATAAAGCTTGCCTTGAGTGCTTCAAGTAGTGTGTGCCCGTCTGTTGTG
TGACTCTGGTAACTAGAGATCCCTCAGACCCTTTTAGTCAGTGTGGAAAATCTCTAGCAGTGGCGCCCGA
ACAGGGACTTGAAAGCGAAAGGGAAACCAGAGGAGCTCTCTCGACGCAGGACTCGGCTTGCTGAAGCGCG
CACGGCAAGAGGCGAGGGGCGGCGACTGGTGAGTACGCCAAAAATTTTGACTAGCGGAGGCTAGAAGGAG
AGAGATGGGTGCGAGAGCGTCAGTATTAAGCGGGGGAGAATTAGATCGCGATGGGAAAAAATTCGGTTAA
GGCCAGGGGGAAAGAAAAAATATAAATTAAAACATATAGTATGGGCAAGCAGGGAGCTAGAACGATTCGC
AGTTAATCCTGGCCTGTTAGAAACATCAGAAGGCTGTAGACAAATACTGGGACAGCTACAACCATCCCTT
CAGACAGGATCAGAAGAACTTAGATCATTATATAATACAGTAGCAACCCTCTATTGTGTGCATCAAAGGA
TAGAGATAAAAGACACCAAGGAAGCTTTAGACAAGATAGAGGAAGAGCAAAACAAAAGTAAGACCACCGC
ACAGCAAGCGGCCGCTGATCTTCAGACCTGGAGGAGGAGATATGAGGGACAATTGGAGAAGTGAATTATA
TAAATATAAAGTAGTAAAAATTGAACCATTAGGAGTAGCACCCACCAAGGCAAAGAGAAGAGTGGTGCAG
AGAGAAAAAAGAGCAGTGGGAATAGGAGCTTTGTTCCTTGGGTTCTTGGGAGCAGCAGGAAGCACTATGG
GCGCAGCGTCAATGACGCTGACGGTACAGGCCAGACAATTATTGTCTGGTATAGTGCAGCAGCAGAACAA
TTTGCTGAGGGCTATTGAGGCGCAACAGCATCTGTTGCAACTCACAGTCTGGGGCATCAAGCAGCTCCAG
GCAAGAATCCTGGCTGTGGAAAGATACCTAAAGGATCAACAGCTCCTGGGGATTTGGGGTTGCTCTGGAA
AACTCATTTGCACCACTGCTGTGCCTTGGAATGCTAGTTGGAGTAATAAATCTCTGGAACAGATTTGGAA
TCACACGACCTGGATGGAGTGGGACAGAGAAATTAACAATTACACAAGCTTAATACACTCCTTAATTGAA
GAATCGCAAAACCAGCAAGAAAAGAATGAACAAGAATTATTGGAATTAGATAAATGGGCAAGTTTGTGGA
ATTGGTTTAACATAACAAATTGGCTGTGGTATATAAAATTATTCATAATGATAGTAGGAGGCTTGGTAGG
TTTAAGAATAGTTTTTGCTGTACTTTCTATAGTGAATAGAGTTAGGCAGGGATATTCACCATTATCGTTT
CAGACCCACCTCCCAACCCCGAGGGGACCCGACAGGCCCGAAGGAATAGAAGAAGAAGGTGGAGAGAGAG
ACAGAGACAGATCCATTCGATTAGTGAACGGATCGGCACTGCGTGCGCCAATTCTGCAGACAAATGGCAG
TATTCATCCACAATTTTAAAAGAAAAGGGGGGATTGGGGGGTACAGTGCAGGGGAAAGAATAGTAGACAT
AATAGCAACAGACATACAAACTAAAGAATTACAAAAACAAATTACAAAAATTCAAAATTTTCGGGTTTAT
TACAGGGACAGCAGAGATCCAGTTTGGTTAGATCTCGAGTTTACCA
Features (pLannotate 1.2.2; 34 found; start..end, strand, type, name):
      2..272     +  protein_bind   tetracycline response element: contains seven copies of the tetracycline operator tetO tetracycline repressor TetR
    283..300     +  misc_feature   MCS (fragment): pUC18/19 multiple cloning site
    305..343     +  promoter       minimal CMV promoter: human cytomegalovirus (CMV) immediate early promoter
    449..1156    +  CDS            mCherry: mCherry is a basic (constitutively fluorescent) red fluorescent protein published in 2004, derived from Discosoma sp.. It is reported to be a very rapidly-maturing monomer with low acid sensitivity.
   1220..1582    +  CDS            RPL22 (fragment) (sequence withheld): RL22_HUMAN - Experimental evidence at protein level: Swiss-Prot protein existence level 1. From Homo sapiens (Human).
   1619..1660    +  CDS            V5 tag: epitope tag from simian virus 5
   1671..1694    +  misc_feature   MCS (fragment): pBluescript multiple cloning site
   1694..2282    +  misc_feature   WPRE: woodchuck hepatitis virus posttranscriptional regulatory element
   2219..2800    +  CDS            nef (fragment): NEF_HV1H2 - Experimental evidence at protein level: Swiss-Prot protein existence level 1. Extracellular Nef protein targets CD4(+) T-lymphocytes for apoptosis by interacting with CXCR4 surface receptors. From Human immunodeficiency virus type 1 group M subtype B (isolate HXB2) (HIV-1).
   2807..2987    +  LTR            5' LTR (truncated): truncated 5' long terminal repeat (LTR) from HIV-1
   3019..3243    +  polyA_signal   bGH poly(A) signal: bovine growth hormone polyadenylation signal
   3247..3268    +  promoter       SV40 promoter (fragment): SV40 enhancer and early promoter
   3289..3717    +  rep_origin     f1 ori (sequence partly withheld): f1 bacteriophage origin of replication; arrow indicates direction of (+) strand synthesis
   3731..4060    +  promoter       SV40 promoter: SV40 enhancer and early promoter
   4108..4155    +  promoter       EM7 promoter: synthetic bacterial promoter&nbsp
   4174..4548    +  CDS            BleoR: antibiotic-binding protein; Sh ble from Streptoalloteichus hindustanus; confers resistance to bleomycin, phleomycin, and Zeocin™
   4558..4683    +  CDS            ble (fragment): BLE_KLEPN - Experimental evidence at protein level: Swiss-Prot protein existence level 1. Binding protein with a strong affinity to the bleomycin family of antibiotics. Binds to CL990; an antimitotic-antibiotic compound. From Klebsiella pneumoniae.
   4678..4799    +  polyA_signal   SV40 poly(A) signal: SV40 polyadenylation signal
   4872..4888    -  protein_bind   lac operator: The lac repressor binds to the lac operator to inhibit transcription in E. coli. This inhibition can be relieved by adding lactose or isopropyl-β-D-thiogalactopyranoside (IPTG). lac repressor encoded by lacI
   4896..4926    -  promoter       lac promoter: promoter for the E. coli lac operon
   4941..4962    -  protein_bind   CAP binding site: CAP binding activates transcription in the presence of cAMP. E. coli catabolite activator protein
   4975..5067    -  CDS            lacI (fragment): lac repressor; lacI; The lac repressor binds to the lac operator to inhibit transcription in E. coli. This inhibition can be relieved by adding lactose or isopropyl-β-D-thiogalactopyranoside (IPTG).
   5250..5838    -  rep_origin     ori: high-copy-number ColE1/pMB1/pBR322/pUC origin of replication
   6009..6869    -  CDS            AmpR: β-lactamase; bla; confers resistance to ampicillin, carbenicillin, and related antibiotics
   6870..6974    -  promoter       AmpR promoter: bla
   7033..7085    -  misc_feature   bom (fragment): basis of mobility region from pBR322
   7240..7619    +  enhancer       CMV enhancer: human cytomegalovirus immediate early enhancer
   7620..7819    +  promoter       CMV promoter: human cytomegalovirus (CMV) immediate early promoter
   7837..8017    +  LTR            5' LTR (truncated): truncated 5' long terminal repeat (LTR) from HIV-1
   8064..8189    +  misc_feature   HIV-1 Ψ: packaging signal of human immunodeficiency virus type 1
   8173..8536    +  CDS            HIV-1 gag (fragment): gag protein from human immunodeficiency virus 1; gag
   8682..8915    +  misc_feature   RRE: The Rev response element (RRE) of HIV-1 allows for Rev-dependent mRNA export from the nucleus to the cytoplasm.
   9292..9392    +  CDS            Rev (fragment): human immunodeficiency virus 1 (HIV-1) Rev protein; rev; enhances nuclear export of unspliced and incompletely spliced viral mRNAs
   9442..9559    +  misc_feature   cPPT/CTS: central polypurine tract and central termination sequence of HIV-1
