[The description below was written by a language model from this plasmid's Addgene catalogue record and pLannotate feature annotations shown in this document.]
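Description:
P-rTetO-mCherry-T2A-RPL22-1xV5 is a lentiviral transfer plasmid on a pLV backbone, about 9.6 kb, for tetracycline-inducible expression of tagged human ribosomal protein RPL22. It is propagated in E. coli through a high-copy ColE1/pUC-type origin with ampicillin selection (AmpR); an f1 origin is also present. Outside the viral unit, the backbone carries an SV40 promoter/EM7 promoter–BleoR cassette with an SV40 poly(A) signal, which could confer bleomycin/Zeocin resistance. Because it lies beyond the downstream LTR, it would not be packaged into virus.

The viral genome is driven by a CMV enhancer/promoter fused to a truncated HIV-1 5' LTR, an arrangement that typically makes genomic RNA production Tat-independent. This is followed by the Ψ packaging signal with a gag fragment, the RRE for Rev-dependent nuclear export, and the cPPT/CTS. The payload begins with a tetracycline response element of seven tetO repeats joined to a minimal CMV promoter, so transcription requires a tetracycline-controlled transactivator. No transactivator is annotated on this plasmid, so it would have to be provided separately. The promoter drives mCherry and then, per the construct name, a T2A self-cleaving peptide (not annotated, but consistent with the gap between the two coding regions). RPL22 follows, with a C-terminal single V5 epitope. The T2A should yield free mCherry as a marker of expressing cells and separate RPL22-V5 that can incorporate into ribosomes. A WPRE enhances transcript expression, and the unit ends in a second truncated LTR followed by a bGH poly(A) signal.

The associated publication concerns cell type-specific gene expression profiling in stem cell-derived neural models. This fits use of the V5-tagged ribosomal protein to immunopurify ribosome-bound mRNA from transduced cells, although the record does not state this explicitly.
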