Addgene plasmid #170325: P-rTetO-mCherry-T2A-RPL22-1xV5
Purpose: Tetracycline-inducible expression of V5 and mCherry tagged RPL22
Depositing lab: Hemali Phatnani. Depositing organization: New York Genome Center. Publication: Cell Type-Specific In Vitro Gene Expression Profiling of Stem Cell-Derived Neural Models. Gregory JA, Hoelzli E, Abdelaal R, Braine C, Cuevas M, Halpern M, Barretto N, Schrode N, Akbalik G, Kang K, Cheng E, Bowles K, Lotz S, Goderie S, Karch CM, Temple S, Goate A, Brennand KJ, Phatnani H. Cells. 2020 Jun 5;9(6). pii: cells9061406. doi: 10.3390/cells9061406. PubMed 32516938.
Backbone
  Vector backbone: pLV
  Vector type: Lentiviral
Growth in bacteria
  Bacterial resistance: Ampicillin, 100 μg/mL
  Growth temperature: 30°C
  Growth strain: NEB Stable
  Copy number: Unknown
Gene/Insert
  Gene/Insert name: RPL22
  Species: H. sapiens (human)
  Mutation: None
  Entrez Gene: RPL22 (a.k.a. EAP, HBP15, HBP15/L22, L22)
  Cloning method: Gibson Cloning
Terms and licenses: Academic/Nonprofit Terms; Industry Terms: Not Available to Industry
How to cite: P-rTetO-mCherry-T2A-RPL22-1xV5 was a gift from Hemali Phatnani (Addgene plasmid # 170325 ; http://n2t.net/addgene:170325 ; RRID:Addgene_170325)
